>Addgene plasmid #202657 | Silene_conica _TyrRS_MitoTP_pK7FWG2 | addgene full sequence | sequence record 403493 | Addgene NGS Result
AGGAGCCACTGAGCCGCGGGTTTCTGGAGTTTAATGAGCTAAGCACATACGTCAGAAACCATTATTGCGC
GTTCAAAAGTCGCCTAAGGTCACTATCAGCTAGCAAATATTTCTTGTCAAAAATGCTCCACTGACGTTCC
ATAAATTCCCCTCGGTATCCAATTAGAGTCTCATATTCACTCTCAACTCGATCGAGGCATGATTGAACAA
GATGGATTGCACGCAGGTTCTCCGGCCGCTTGGGTGGAGAGGCTATTCGGCTATGACTGGGCACAACAGA
CAATCGGCTGCTCTGATGCCGCCGTGTTCCGGCTGTCAGCGCAGGGGCGCCCGGTTCTTTTTGTCAAGAC
CGACCTGTCCGGTGCCCTGAATGAACTCCAAGACGAGGCAGCGCGGCTATCGTGGCTGGCCACGACGGGC
GTTCCTTGCGCAGCTGTGCTCGACGTTGTCACTGAAGCGGGAAGGGACTGGCTGCTATTGGGCGAAGTGC
CGGGGCAGGATCTCCTGTCATCTCACCTTGCTCCTGCCGAGAAAGTATCCATCATGGCTGATGCAATGCG
GCGGCTGCATACGCTTGATCCGGCTACCTGCCCATTCGACCACCAAGCGAAACATCGCATCGAGCGAGCA
CGTACTCGGATGGAAGCCGGTCTTGTCGATCAGGATGATCTGGACGAAGAGCATCAGGGGCTCGCGCCAG
CCGAACTGTTCGCCAGGCTCAAGGCGCGGATGCCCGACGGCGAGGATCTCGTCGTGACCCACGGCGATGC
CTGCTTGCCGAATATCATGGTGGAAAATGGCCGCTTTTCTGGATTCATCGACTGTGGCCGGCTGGGTGTG
GCGGACCGCTATCAGGACATAGCGTTGGCTACCCGTGATATTGCTGAAGAGCTTGGCGGCGAATGGGCTG
ACCGCTTCCTCGTGCTTTACGGTATCGCCGCTCCCGATTCGCAGCGCATCGCCTTCTATCGCCTTCTTGA
CGAGTTCTTCTGAGCGGGACTCTGGGGTTCGGACTCTAGCTAGAGTCAAGCAGATCGTTCAAACATTTGG
CAATAAAGTTTCTTAAGATTGAATCCTGTTGCCGGTCTTGCGATGATTATCATATAATTTCTGTTGAATT
ACGTTAAGCATGTAATAATTAACATGTAATGCATGACGTTATTTATGAGATGGGTTTTTATGATTAGAGT
CCCGCAATTATACATTTAATACGCGATAGAAAACAAAATATAGCGCGCAAACTAGGATAAATTATCGCGC
GCGGTGTCATCTATGTTACTAGATCGACCGGCATGCAAGCTGATAATTCAATTCGGCGTTAATTCAGTAC
ATTAAAAACGTCCGCAATGTGTTATTAAGTTGTCTAAGCGTCAATTTGTTTACACCACAATATATCCTGC
CACCAGCCAGCCAACAGCTCCCCGACCGGCAGCTCGGCACAAAATCACCACTCGATACAGGCAGCCCATC
AGTCCGGGACGGCGTCAGCGGGAGAGCCGTTGTAAGGCGGCAGACTTTGCTCATGTTACCGATGCTATTC
GGAAGAACGGCAACTAAGCTGCCGGGTTTGAAACACGGATGATCTCGCGGAGGGTAGCATGTTGATTGTA
ACGATGACAGAGCGTTGCTGCCTGTGATCAATTCGGGCACGAACCCAGTGGACATAAGCCTGTTCGGTTC
GTAAGCTGTAATGCAAGTAGCGTATGCGCTCACGCAACTGGTCCAGAACCTTGACCGAACGCAGCGGTGG
TAACGGCGCAGTGGCGGTTTTCATGGCTTGTTATGACTGTTTTTTTGGGGTACAGTCTATGCCTCGGGCA
TCCAAGCAGCAAGCGCGTTACGCCGTGGGTCGATGTTTGATGTTATGGAGCAGCAACGATGTTACGCAGC
AGGGCAGTCGCCCTAAAACAAAGTTAAACATCATGGGGGAAGCGGTGATCGCCGAAGTATCGACTCAACT
ATCAGAGGTAGTTGGCGTCATCGAGCGCCATCTCGAACCGACGTTGCTGGCCGTACATTTGTACGGCTCC
GCAGTGGATGGCGGCCTGAAGCCACACAGTGATATTGATTTGCTGGTTACGGTGACCGTAAGGCTTGATG
AAACAACGCGGCGAGCTTTGATCAACGACCTTTTGGAAACTTCGGCTTCCCCTGGAGAGAGCGAGATTCT
CCGCGCTGTAGAAGTCACCATTGTTGTGCACGACGACATCATTCCGTGGCGTTATCCAGCTAAGCGCGAA
CTGCAATTTGGAGAATGGCAGCGCAATGACATTCTTGCAGGTATCTTCGAGCCAGCCACGATCGACATTG
ATCTGGCTATCTTGCTGACAAAAGCAAGAGAACATAGCGTTGCCTTGGTAGGTCCAGCGGCGGAGGAACT
CTTTGATCCGGTTCCTGAACAGGATCTATTTGAGGCGCTAAATGAAACCTTAACGCTATGGAACTCGCCG
CCCGACTGGGCTGGCGATGAGCGAAATGTAGTGCTTACGTTGTCCCGCATTTGGTACAGCGCAGTAACCG
GCAAAATCGCGCCGAAGGATGTCGCTGCCGACTGGGCAATGGAGCGCCTGCCGGCCCAGTATCAGCCCGT
CATACTTGAAGCTAGACAGGCTTATCTTGGACAAGAAGAAGATCGCTTGGCCTCGCGCGCAGATCAGTTG
GAAGAATTTGTCCACTACGTGAAAGGCGAGATCACCAAGGTAGTCGGCAAATAATGTCTAGCTAGAAATT
CGTTCAAGCCGACGCCGCTTCGCGGCGCGGCTTAACTCAAGCGTTAGATGCACTAAGCACATAATTGCTC
ACAGCCAAACTATCAGGTCAAGTCTGCTTTTATTATTTTTAAGCGTGCATAATAAGCCCTACACAAATTG
GGAGATATATCATGCATGACCAAAATCCCTTAACGTGAGTTTTCGTTCCACTGAGCGTCAGACCCCGTAG
AAAAGATCAAAGGATCTTCTTGAGATCCTTTTTTTCTGCGCGTAATCTGCTGCTTGCAAACAAAAAAACC
ACCGCTACCAGCGGTGGTTTGTTTGCCGGATCAAGAGCTACCAACTCTTTTTCCGAAGGTAACTGGCTTC
AGCAGAGCGCAGATACCAAATACTGTCCTTCTAGTGTAGCCGTAGTTAGGCCACCACTTCAAGAACTCTG
TAGCACCGCCTACATACCTCGCTCTGCTAATCCTGTTACCAGTGGCTGCTGCCAGTGGCGATAAGTCGTG
TCTTACCGGGTTGGACTCAAGACGATAGTTACCGGATAAGGCGCAGCGGTCGGGCTGAACGGGGGGTTCG
TGCACACAGCCCAGCTTGGAGCGAACGACCTACACCGAACTGAGATACCTACAGCGTGAGCTATGAGAAA
GCGCCACGCTTCCCGAAGGGAGAAAGGCGGACAGGTATCCGGTAAGCGGCAGGGTCGGAACAGGAGAGCG
CACGAGGGAGCTTCCAGGGGGAAACGCCTGGTATCTTTATAGTCCTGTCGGGTTTCGCCACCTCTGACTT
GAGCGTCGATTTTTGTGATGCTCGTCAGGGGGGCGGAGCCTATGGAAAAACGCCAGCAACGCGGCCTTTT
TACGGTTCCTGGCCTTTTGCTGGCCTTTTGCTCACATGTTCTTTCCTGCGTTATCCCCTGATTCTGTGGA
TAACCGTATTACCGCCTTTGAGTGAGCTGATACCGCTCGCCGCAGCCGAACGACCGAGCGCAGCGAGTCA
GTGAGCGAGGAAGCGGAAGAGCGCCTGATGCGGTATTTTCTCCTTACGCATCTGTGCGGTATTTCACACC
GCATATGGTGCACTCTCAGTACAATCTGCTCTGATGCCGCATAGTTAAGCCAGTATACACTCCGCTATCG
CTACGTGACTGGGTCATGGCTGCGCCCCGACACCCGCCAACACCCGCTGACGCGCCCTGACGGGCTTGTC
TGCTCCCGGCATCCGCTTACAGACAAGCTGTGACCGTCTCCGGGAGCTGCATGTGTCAGAGGTTTTCACC
GTCATCACCGAAACGCGCGAGGCAGGGTGCCTTGATGTGGGCGCCGGCGGTCGAGTGGCGACGGCGCGGC
TTGTCCGCGCCCTGGTAGATTGCCTGGCCGTAGGCCAGCCATTTTTGAGCGGCCAGCGGCCGCGATAGGC
CGACGCGAAGCGGCGGGGCGTAGGGAGCGCAGCGACCGAAGGGTAGGCGCTTTTTGCAGCTCTTCGGCTG
TGCGCTGGCCAGACAGTTATGCACAGGCCAGGCGGGTTTTAAGAGTTTTAATAAGTTTTAAAGAGTTTTA
GGCGGAAAAATCGCCTTTTTTCTCTTTTATATCAGTCACTTACATGTGTGACCGGTTCCCAATGTACGGC
TTTGGGTTCCCAATGTACGGGTTCCGGTTCCCAATGTACGGCTTTGGGTTCCCAATGTACGTGCTATCCA
CAGGAAAGAGACCTTTTCGACCTTTTTCCCCTGCTAGGGCAATTTGCCCTAGCATCTGCTCCGTACATTA
GGAACCGGCGGATGCTTCGCCCTCGATCAGGTTGCGGTAGCGCATGACTAGGATCGGGCCAGCCTGCCCC
GCCTCCTCCTTCAAATCGTACTCCGGCAGGTCATTTGACCCGATCAGCTTGCGCACGGTGAAACAGAACT
TCTTGAACTCTCCGGCGCTGCCACTGCGTTCGTAGATCGTCTTGAACAACCATCTGGCTTCTGCCTTGCC
TGCGGCGCGGCGTGCCAGGCGGTAGAGAAAACGGCCGATGCCGGGATCGATCAAAAAGTAATCGGGGTGA
ACCGTCAGCACGTCCGGGTTCTTGCCTTCTGTGATCTCGCGGTACATCCAATCAGCTAGCTCGATCTCGA
TGTACTCCGGCCGCCCGGTTTCGCTCTTTACGATCTTGTAGCGGCTAATCAAGGCTTCACCCTCGGATAC
CGTCACCAGGCGGCCGTTCTTGGCCTTCTTCGTACGCTGCATGGCAACGTGCGTGGTGTTTAACCGAATG
CAGGTTTCTACCAGGTCGTCTTTCTGCTTTCCGCCATCGGCTCGCCGGCAGAACTTGAGTACGTCCGCAA
CGTGTGGACGGAACACGCGGCCGGGCTTGTCTCCCTTCCCTTCCCGGTATCGGTTCATGGATTCGGTTAG
ATGGGAAACCGCCATCAGTACCAGGTCGTAATCCCACACACTGGCCATGCCGGCCGGCCCTGCGGAAACC
TCTACGTGCCCGTCTGGAAGCTCGTAGCGGATCACCTCGCCAGCTCGTCGGTCACGCTTCGACAGACGGA
AAACGGCCACGTCCATGATGCTGCGACTATCGCGGGTGCCCACGTCATAGAGCATCGGAACGAAAAAATC
TGGTTGCTCGTCGCCCTTGGGCGGCTTCCTAATCGACGGCGCACCGGCTGCCGGCGGTTGCCGGGATTCT
TTGCGGATTCGATCAGCGGCCGCTTGCCACGATTCACCGGGGCGTGCTTCTGCCTCGATGCGTTGCCGCT
GGGCGGCCTGCGCGGCCTTCAACTTCTCCACCAGGTCATCACCCAGCGCCGCGCCGATTTGTACCGGGCC
GGATGGTTTGCGACCGCTCACGCCGATTCCTCGGGCTTGGGGGTTCCAGTGCCATTGCAGGGCCGGCAGA
CAACCCAGCCGCTTACGCCTGGCCAACCGCCCGTTCCTCCACACATGGGGCATTCCACGGCGTCGGTGCC
TGGTTGTTCTTGATTTTCCATGCCGCCTCCTTTAGCCGCTAAAATTCATCTACTCATTTATTCATTTGCT
CATTTACTCTGGTAGCTGCGCGATGTATTCAGATAGCAGCTCGGTAATGGTCTTGCCTTGGCGTACCGCG
TACATCTTCAGCTTGGTGTGATCCTCCGCCGGCAACTGAAAGTTGACCCGCTTCATGGCTGGCGTGTCTG
CCAGGCTGGCCAACGTTGCAGCCTTGCTGCTGCGTGCGCTCGGACGGCCGGCACTTAGCGTGTTTGTGCT
TTTGCTCATTTTCTCTTTACCTCATTAACTCAAATGAGTTTTGATTTAATTTCAGCGGCCAGCGCCTGGA
CCTCGCGGGCAGCGTCGCCCTCGGGTTCTGATTCAAGAACGGTTGTGCCGGCGGCGGCAGTGCCTGGGTA
GCTCACGCGCTGCGTGATACGGGACTCAAGAATGGGCAGCTCGTACCCGGCCAGCGCCTCGGCAACCTCA
CCGCCGATGCGCGTGCCTTTGATCGCCCGCGACACGACAAAGGCCGCTTGTAGCCTTCCATCCGTGACCT
CAATGCGCTGCTTAACCAGCTCCACCAGGTCGGCGGTGGCCCATATGTCGTAAGGGCTTGGCTGCACCGG
AATCAGCACGAAGTCGGCTGCCTTGATCGCGGACACAGCCAAGTCCGCCGCCTGGGGCGCTCCGTCGATC
ACTACGAAGTCGCGCCGGCCGATGGCCTTCACGTCGCGGTCAATCGTCGGGCGGTCGATGCCGACAACGG
TTAGCGGTTGATCTTCCCGCACGGCCGCCCAATCGCGGGCACTGCCCTGGGGATCGGAATCGACTAACAG
AACATCGGCCCCGGCGAGTTGCAGGGCGCGGGCTAGATGGGTTGCGATGGTCGTCTTGCCTGACCCGCCT
TTCTGGTTAAGTACAGCGATAACCTTCATGCGTTCCCCTTGCGTATTTGTTTATTTACTCATCGCATCAT
ATACGCAGCGACCGCATGACGCAAGCTGTTTTACTCAAATACACATCACCTTTTTAGACGGCGGCGCTCG
GTTTCTTCAGCGGCCAAGCTGGCCGGCCAGGCCGCCAGCTTGGCATCAGACAAACCGGCCAGGATTTCAT
GCAGCCGCACGGTTGAGACGTGCGCGGGCGGCTCGAACACGTACCCGGCCGCGATCATCTCCGCCTCGAT
CTCTTCGGTAATGAAAAACGGTTCGTCCTGGCCGTCCTGGTGCGGTTTCATGCTTGTTCCTCTTGGCGTT
CATTCTCGGCGGCCGCCAGGGCGTCGGCCTCGGTCAATGCGTCCTCACGGAAGGCACCGCGCCGCCTGGC
CTCGGTGGGCGTCACTTCCTCGCTGCGCTCAAGTGCGCGGTACAGGGTCGAGCGATGCACGCCAAGCAGT
GCAGCCGCCTCTTTCACGGTGCGGCCTTCCTGGTCGATCAGCTCGCGGGCGTGCGCGATCTGTGCCGGGG
TGAGGGTAGGGCGGGGGCCAAACTTCACGCCTCGGGCCTTGGCGGCCTCGCGCCCGCTCCGGGTGCGGTC
GATGATTAGGGAACGCTCGAACTCGGCAATGCCGGCGAACACGGTCAACACCATGCGGCCGGCCGGCGTG
GTGGTGTCGGCCCACGGCTCTGCCAGGCTACGCAGGCCCGCGCCGGCCTCCTGGATGCGCTCGGCAATGT
CCAGTAGGTCGCGGGTGCTGCGGGCCAGGCGGTCTAGCCTGGTCACTGTCACAACGTCGCCAGGGCGTAG
GTGGTCAAGCATCCTGGCCAGCTCCGGGCGGTCGCGCCTGGTGCCGGTGATCTTCTCGGAAAACAGCTTG
GTGCAGCCGGCCGCGTGCAGTTCGGCCCGTTGGTTGGTCAAGTCCTGGTCGTCGGTGCTGACGCGGGCAT
AGCCCAGCAGGCCAGCGGCGGCGCTCTTGTTCATGGCGTAATGTCTCCGGTTCTAGTCGCAAGTATTCTA
CTTTATGCGACTAAAACACGCGACAAGAAAACGCCAGGAAAAGGGCAGGGCGGCAGCCTGTCGCGTAACT
TAGGACTTGTGCGACATGTCGTTTTCAGAAGACGGCTGCACTGAACGTCAGAAGCCGACTGCACTATAGC
AGCGGAGGGGTTGGATCAAAGTACTTTAAAGTACTTTAAAGTACTTTAAAGTACTTTGATCCCGAGGGGA
ACCCTGTGGTTGGCATGCACATACAAATGGACGAACGGATAAACCTTTTCACGCCCTTTTAAATATCCGA
TTATTCTAATAAACGCTCTTTTCTCTTAGGTTTACCCGCCAATATATCCTGTCAAACACTGATAGTTTAA
ACTGAAGGCGGGAAACGACAATCTGATCCAAGCTCAAGCTAAGCTTGAGCTCTCCCATATGGTCGACTAG
AGCCAAGCTGATCTCCTTTGCCCCGGAGATCACCATGGACGACTTTCTCTATCTCTACGATCTAGGAAGA
AAGTTCGACGGAGAAGGTGACGATACCATGTTCACCACCGATAATGAGAAGATTAGCCTCTTCAATTTCA
GAAAGAATGCTGACCCACAGATGGTTAGAGAGGCCTACGCGGCAGGTCTCATCAAGACGATCTACCCGAG
TAATAATCTCCAGGAGATCAAATACCTTCCCAAGAAGGTTAAAGATGCAGTCAAAAGATTCAGGACTAAC
TGCATCAAGAACACAGAGAAAGATATATTTCTCAAGATCAGAAGTACTATTCCAGTATGGACGATTCAAG
GCTTGCTTCATAAACCAAGGCAAGTAATAGAGATTGGAGTCTCTAAGAAAGTAGTTCCTACTGAATCAAA
GGCCATGGAGTCAAAAATTCAGATCGAGGATCTAACAGAACTCGCCGTGAAGACTGGCGAACAGTTCATA
CAGAGTCTTTTACGACTCAATGACAAGAAGAAAATCTTCGTCAACATGGTGGAGCACGACACTCTCGTCT
ACTCCAAGAATATCAAAGATACAGTCTCAGAAGACCAAAGGGCTATTGAGACTTTTCAACAAAGGGTAAT
ATCGGGAAACCTCCTCGGATTCCATTGCCCAGCTATCTGTCACTTCATCAAAAGGACAGTAGAAAAGGAA
GGTGGCACCTACAAATGCCATCATTGCGATAAAGGAAAGGCTATCGTTCAAGATGCCCCTGCCGACAGTG
GTCCCAAAGATGGACCCCCACCCACGAGGAGCATCGTGGAAAAAGAAGACGTTCCAACCACGTCTTCAAA
GCAAGTGGATTGATGTGATATCTCCACTGACGTAAGGGATGACGCACAATCCCACTATCCTTCGCAAGAC
CCTTCCTCTATATAAGGAAGTTCATTTCATTTGGAGAGGACTCCGGTATTTTTACAACAATTACCACAAC
AAAACAAACAACAAACAACATTACAATTTACTATTCTAGTCGACCTGCAGGCGGCCGCACTAGTGATATC
ACAAGTTTGTACAAAAAAGCAGGCTCCGCGGCCGCCCCCTTCACCATGTCAAAACTCATCAAACATTTCT
CCAAATTCTCAATCGTACACTACTCTAAACAATCCCCAATCCCTCAAATTCAGTACAATTCGTCTTGTTT
CAATCAAGGTAATATAAGGATGATGACGACGGCATTAGAGGAGAGATTTAAAATGAAGGGTGGGCGCGCC
GACCCAGCTTTCTTGTACAAAGTGGTGATATCAATGGTGAGCAAGGGCGAGGAGCTGTTCACCGGGGTGG
TGCCCATCCTGGTCGAGCTGGACGGCGACGTAAACGGCCACAAGTTCAGCGTGTCCGGCGAGGGCGAGGG
CGATGCCACCTACGGCAAGCTGACCCTGAAGTTCATCTGCACCACCGGCAAGCTGCCCGTGCCCTGGCCC
ACCCTCGTGACCACCCTGACCTACGGCGTGCAGTGCTTCAGCCGCTACCCCGACCACATGAAGCAGCACG
ACTTCTTCAAGTCCGCCATGCCCGAAGGCTACGTCCAGGAGCGCACCATCTTCTTCAAGGACGACGGCAA
CTACAAGACCCGCGCCGAGGTGAAGTTCGAGGGCGACACCCTGGTGAACCGCATCGAGCTGAAGGGCATC
GACTTCAAGGAGGACGGCAACATCCTGGGGCACAAGCTGGAGTACAACTACAACAGCCACAACGTCTATA
TCATGGCCGACAAGCAGAAGAACGGCATCAAGGTGAACTTCAAGATCCGCCACAACATCGAGGACGGCAG
CGTGCAGCTCGCCGACCACTACCAGCAGAACACCCCCATCGGCGACGGCCCCGTGCTGCTGCCCGACAAC
CACTACCTGAGCACCCAGTCCGCCCTGAGCAAAGACCCCAACGAGAAGCGCGATCACATGGTCCTGCTGG
AGTTCGTGACCGCCGCCGGGATCACTCTCGGCATGGACGAGCTGTACAAGTAACCGCGGCCATGCTAGAG
TCCGCAAAAATCACCAGTCTCTCTCTACAAATCTATCTCTCTCTATTTTTCTCCAGAATAATGTGTGAGT
AGTTCCCAGATAAGGGAATTAGGGTTCTTATAGGGTTTCGCTCATGTGTTGAGCATATAAGAAACCCTTA
GTATGTATTTGTATTTGTAAAATACTTCTATCAATAAAATTTCTAATTCCTAAAACCAAAATCCAGTGAC
CTGCAGGCATGCGACGTCGGGCCCTCTAGAGGATCCCCGGGTACCGCGAATTATCGATCATGAGCGGAGA
ATTAAGGGAGTCACGTTATGACCCCCGCCGATGACGCGGGACAAGCCGTTTTACGTTTGGAACTGACAGA
ACCGCAACGTTGA
Features (pLannotate 1.2.2; 23 found; start..end, strand, type, name):
    199..990     +  CDS            neo: KKA2_KLEPN - Also known as kan, nptII. Experimental evidence at protein level: Swiss-Prot protein existence level 1. Resistance to kanamycin, neomycin, paromomycin, ribostamycin, butirosin and gentamicin B. From Klebsiella pneumoniae.
   1033..1285    +  terminator     NOS terminator: nopaline synthase terminator and poly(A) signal
   1378..1402    -  misc_feature   LB T-DNA repeat: left border repeat from nopaline C58 T-DNA
   1661..1684    +  promoter       Pc promoter (fragment): intI1 (promoter lies within the coding sequence); class 1 integron promoter
   1860..1916    +  CDS            GmR (fragment): gentamycin acetyltransferase; aacC1; confers resistance to gentamycin
   1927..2714    +  CDS            SmR (fragment): aminoglycoside adenylyltransferase (Murphy, 1985); aadA; confers resistance to spectinomycin and streptomycin
   2960..3548    +  rep_origin     ori: high-copy-number ColE1/pMB1/pBR322/pUC origin of replication
   3734..3874    -  misc_feature   bom: basis of mobility region from pBR322
   3976..4015    -  CDS            rop (fragment): Rop protein, which maintains plasmids at low copy number; rop
   4218..4412    -  rep_origin     pVS1 oriV: origin of replication for the Pseudomonas plasmid pVS1 (Heeb et al., 2000)
   4478..5551    -  CDS            pVS1 RepA: replication protein from the Pseudomonas plasmid pVS1 (Heeb et al., 2000)
   5980..6609    -  CDS            pVS1 StaA: stability protein from the Pseudomonas plasmid pVS1 (Heeb et al., 2000)
   7169..7570    -  CDS            Y4CG_SINFN (fragment): Protein inferred from homology: Swiss-Prot protein existence level 3. From Sinorhizobium fredii (strain NBRC 101917 / NGR234).
   7940..7964    -  misc_feature   RB T-DNA repeat: right border repeat from nopaline C58 T-DNA
   8657..9001    +  promoter       CaMV 35S promoter: strong constitutive promoter from cauliflower mosaic virus
   8954..9000    +  promoter       minimal CaMV 35S promoter: minimal 35S promoter from cauliflower mosaic virus
   9033..9058    +  misc_feature   TMV Ω (fragment): translational enhancer from the tobacco mosaic virus 5'-leader sequence (Gallie et al., 1988)
   9101..9125    +  protein_bind   attB1: mutant version of attB; recombination site for the Gateway® BP reaction BP Clonase™
   9312..9336    -  protein_bind   attB2: mutant version of attB; recombination site for the Gateway® BP reaction BP Clonase™
   9344..10063   +  CDS            EGFP: the original enhanced GFP (Yang et al., 1996) mammalian codon-optimized
  10128..10287   +  polyA_signal   CaMV poly(A) signal (fragment): cauliflower mosaic virus polyadenylation signal
  10314..10336   -  misc_feature   MCS (fragment): pUC18/19 multiple cloning site
  10429..165     +  promoter       NOS promoter (across the origin): nopaline synthase promoter
