[The description below was written by a language model from this plasmid's Addgene catalogue record and pLannotate feature annotations shown in this document.]
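Description:
Silene_conica _TyrRS_MitoTP_pK7FWG2 is a plant expression construct built in the Gateway-compatible binary T-DNA vector pK7FWG2, about 10.4 kb in the sequenced record. The backbone carries a high-copy ColE1/pUC-type origin with the pBR322 bom region for propagation in E. coli, together with the pVS1 oriV, RepA and StaA functions that allow replication and stable maintenance in Agrobacterium. Bacterial selection is by spectinomycin through the aadA (SmR) aminoglycoside adenylyltransferase gene.

Between the nopaline-type left and right T-DNA border repeats lie two plant cassettes. One is a kanamycin-resistance marker, nptII (neo) driven by the NOS promoter and closed by the NOS terminator, which permits selection of transformed plant tissue. The other is the payload: a CaMV 35S promoter followed by a fragment of the TMV Ω translational enhancer, then an insert of under 200 bp flanked by attB1 and attB2 sites left by Gateway recombination, fused in frame to a downstream EGFP coding sequence and terminated by the CaMV polyadenylation signal. The insert is the N-terminal transit peptide from the Silene conica tyrosyl-tRNA synthetase (TyrRS), an enzyme of cytosolic origin that is predicted to have been re-targeted to mitochondria. EGFP therefore sits at the C terminus of the peptide, leaving the targeting sequence exposed at the N terminus as organellar import requires.

The stated purpose is to determine where this transit peptide directs GFP in Nicotiana benthamiana. The binary vector design suits Agrobacterium-mediated delivery followed by fluorescence imaging, although the record does not describe the delivery method. The work relates to changes in aminoacyl-tRNA synthetase localization in plants that have lost many mitochondrial tRNA genes.
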