Addgene plasmid #202657: Silene_conica _TyrRS_MitoTP_pK7FWG2
Purpose: Determine where transit peptide targets GFP in N. benthamiana
Depositing lab: Daniel Sloan. Depositing organization: Colorado State University, Fort Collins. Publication: Rewiring of Aminoacyl-tRNA Synthetase Localization and Interactions in Plants With Extensive Mitochondrial tRNA Gene Loss. Warren JM, Broz AK, Martinez-Hottovy A, Elowsky C, Christensen AC, Sloan DB. Mol Biol Evol. 2023 Jul 5;40(7):msad163. doi: 10.1093/molbev/msad163. PubMed 37463427.
Backbone
  Vector backbone: pK7FWG2
  Vector type: Plant Expression
Growth in bacteria
  Bacterial resistance: Spectinomycin, 50 μg/mL
  Growth temperature: 37°C
  Growth strain: DH5alpha
  Copy number: High Copy
Gene/Insert
  Gene/Insert name: N-terminal transit peptide from Silene conica cytosolic TyrRS predicted to be re-targeted to mitochondria
  Species: Silene conica
  Tag / fusion protein: Green Florescent Protien (C terminal on insert)
  Cloning method: Gateway Cloning
Terms and licenses: Academic/Nonprofit Terms; Industry Terms: Not Available to Industry
How to cite: Silene_conica _TyrRS_MitoTP_pK7FWG2 was a gift from Daniel Sloan (Addgene plasmid # 202657 ; http://n2t.net/addgene:202657 ; RRID:Addgene_202657)
